>Addgene plasmid #231284 | pAVEC1_C-StrepIII | addgene full sequence | sequence record 461065 | Addgene NGS Result
TTGAGATCCTTTTTTTCTGCGCGTAATCTGCTGCTTGCAAACAAAAAAACCACCGCTACCAGCGGTGGTT
TGTTTGCCGGATCAAGAGCTACCAACTCTTTTTCCGAAGGTAACTGGCTTCAGCAGAGCGCAGATACCAA
ATACTGTTCTTCTAGTGTAGCCGTAGTTAGGCCACCACTTCAAGAACTCTGTAGCACCGCCTACATACCT
CGCTCTGCTAATCCTGTTACCAGTGGCTGCTGCCAGTGGCGATAAGTCGTGTCTTACCGGGTTGGACTCA
AGACGATAGTTACCGGATAAGGCGCAGCGGTCGGGCTGAACGGGGGGTTCGTGCACACAGCCCAGCTTGG
AGCGAACGACCTACACCGAACTGAGATACCTACAGCGTGAGCTATGAGAAAGCGCCACGCTTCCCGAAGG
GAGAAAGGCGGACAGGTATCCGGTAAGCGGCAGGGTCGGAACAGGAGAGCGCACGAGGGAGCTTCCAGGG
GGAAACGCCTGGTATCTTTATAGTCCTGTCGGGTTTCGCCACCTCTGACTTGAGCGTCGATTTTTGTGAT
GCTCGTCAGGGGGGCGGAGCCTATGGAAAAACGCCAGCAACGCGGCCTTTTTACGGTTCCTGGCCTTTTG
CTGGCCTTTTGCTCACATGTTCTTTCCTGCGTTATCCCCTGATTCTGTGGATAACCGTATTACCGCCTTT
GAGTGACTGAAGAACCGAGCGCCGCCGTCTAAAAAGGTGATGTGTATTTGAGTAAAACAGCTTGCGTCAT
GCGGTCGCTGCGTATATGATGCGATGAGTAAATAAACAAATACGCAAGGGGAACGCATGAAGGTTATCGC
TGTACTTAACCAGAAAGGCGGGTCAGGCAAGACGACCATCGCAACCCATCTAGCCCGCGCCCTGCAACTC
GCCGGGGCCGATGTTCTGTTAGTCGATTCCGATCCCCAGGGCAGTGCCCGCGATTGGGCGGCCGTGCGGG
AAGATCAACCGCTAACCGTTGTCGGCATCGACCGCCCGACGATTGACCGCGACGTGAAGGCCATCGGCCG
GCGCGACTTCGTAGTGATCGACGGAGCGCCCCAGGCGGCGGACTTGGCTGTGTCCGCGATCAAGGCAGCC
GACTTCGTGCTGATTCCGGTGCAGCCAAGCCCTTACGACATATGGGCCACCGCCGACCTGGTGGAGCTGG
TTAAGCAGCGCATTGAGGTCACGGATGGAAGGCTACAAGCGGCCTTTGTCGTGTCGCGGGCGATCAAAGG
CACGCGCATCGGCGGTGAGGTTGCCGAGGCGCTGGCCGGGTACGAGCTGCCCATTCTTGAGTCCCGTATC
ACGCAGCGCGTGAGCTACCCAGGCACTGCCGCCGCCGGCACAACCGTTCTTGAATCAGAACCCGAGGGCG
ACGCTGCCCGCGAGGTCCAGGCGCTGGCCGCTGAAATTAAATCAAAACTCATTTGAGTTAATGAGGTAAA
GAGAAAATGAGCAAAAGCACAAACACGCTAAGTGCCGGCCGTCCGAGCGCACGCAGCAGCAAGGCTGCAA
CGTTGGCCAGCCTGGCAGACACGCCAGCCATGAAGCGGGTCAACTTTCAGTTGCCGGCGGAGGATCACAC
CAAGCTGAAGATGTACGCGGTACGCCAAGGCAAGACCATTACCGAGCTGCTATCTGAATACATCGCGCAG
CTACCAGAGTAAATGAGCAAATGAATAAATGAGTAGATGAATTTTAGCGGCTAAAGGAGGCGGCATGGAA
AATCAAGAACAACCAGGCACCGACGCCGTGGAATGCCCCATGTGTGGAGGAACGGGCGGTTGGCCAGGCG
TAAGCGGCTGGGTTGCCTGCCGGCCCTGCAATGGCACTGGAACCCCCAAGCCCGAGGAATCGGCGTGAGC
GGTCGCAAACCATCCGGCCCGGTACAAATCGGCGCGGCGCTGGGTGATGACCTGGTGGAGAAGTTGAAGG
CCGCGCAGGCCGCCCAGCGGCAACGCATCGAGGCAGAAGCACGCCCCGGTGAATCGTGGCAAGCGGCCGC
TGATCGAATCCGCAAAGAATCCCGGCAACCGCCGGCAGCCGGTGCGCCGTCGATTAGGAAGCCGCCCAAG
GGCGACGAGCAACCAGATTTTTTCGTTCCGATGCTCTATGACGTGGGCACCCGCGATAGTCGCAGCATCA
TGGACGTGGCCGTTTTCCGTCTGTCGAAGCGTGACCGACGAGCTGGCGAGGTGATCCGCTACGAGCTTCC
AGACGGGCACGTAGAGGTTTCCGCAGGGCCGGCCGGCATGGCCAGTGTGTGGGATTACGACCTGGTACTG
ATGGCGGTTTCCCATCTAACCGAATCCATGAACCGATACCGGGAAGGGAAGGGAGACAAGCCCGGCCGCG
TGTTCCGTCCACACGTTGCGGACGTACTCAAGTTCTGCCGGCGAGCCGATGGCGGAAAGCAGAAAGACGA
CCTGGTAGAAACCTGCATTCGGTTAAACACCACGCACGTTGCCATGCAGCGTACGAAGAAGGCCAAGAAC
GGCCGCCTGGTGACGGTATCCGAGGGTGAAGCCTTGATTAGCCGCTACAAGATCGTAAAGAGCGAAACCG
GGCGGCCGGAGTACATCGAGATCGAGCTAGCTGATTGGATGTACCGCGAGATCACAGAAGGCAAGAACCC
GGACGTGCTGACGGTTCACCCCGATTACTTTTTGATCGATCCCGGCATCGGCCGTTTTCTCTACCGCCTG
GCACGCCGCGCCGCAGGCAAGGCAGAAGCCAGATGGTTGTTCAAGACGATCTACGAACGCAGTGGCAGCG
CCGGAGAGTTCAAGAAGTTCTGTTTCACCGTGCGCAAGCTGATCGGGTCAAATGACCTGCCGGAGTACGA
TTTGAAGGAGGAGGCGGGGCAGGCTGGCCCGATCCTAGTCATGCGCTACCGCAACCTGATCGAGGGCGAA
GCATCCGCCGGTTCCTAATGTACGGAGCAGATGCTAGGGCAAATTGCCCTAGCAGGGGAAAAAGGTCGAA
AAGGTCTCTTTCCTGTGGATAGCACGTACATTGGGAACCCAAAGCCGTACATTGGGAACCGGAACCCGTA
CATTGGGAACCCAAAGCCGTACATTGGGAACCGGTCACACATGTAAGTGACTGATATAAAAGAGAAAAAA
GGCGATTTTTCCGCCTAAAACTCTTTAAAACTTATTAAAACTCTTAAAACCCGCCTGGCCTGTGCATAAC
TGTCTGGCCAGCGCACAGCCGAAGAGCTGCAAAAAGCGCCTACCCTTCGGTCGCTGCGCTCCCTACGCCC
CGCCGCTTCGCGTCGGCCTATCGCGGCCGCTGGCCGCTCAAAAATGGCTGGCCTACGGCCAGGCAATCTA
CCAGCGCGCGGACAAGCTAGGATTGGCAGGATATATTCAGTTGTAAATGCGAGCTGTTGGCTGGCTGGTG
GCAGGATATATTCAGTTGTAAATAAATTGACGCTTAGACAACTTAATAACACATTGCGGACGTTTTTAAT
GTACTGAATTAACGCCGAATTAATTCGAGCTCTTCTAGAGATCTGATAATTTATTTGAAAATTCATAAGA
AAAGCAAACGTTACATGAATTGATGAAACAATACAAAGACAGATAAAGCCACGCACATTTAGGATATTGG
CCGAGATTACTGAATATTGAGTAAGATCACGGAATTTCTGACAGGAGCATGTCTTCAATTCAGCCCAAAT
GGCAGTTGAAATACTCAAACCGCCCCATATGCAGGAGCGGATCATTCATTGTTTGTTTGGTTGCCTTTGC
CAACATGGGAGTCCAAGATTCTGCAGTCAAATCTCGGTGACGGGCAGGACCGGACGGGGCGGTACCGGCA
GGCTGAAGTCCAGCTGCCAGAAACCCACGTCATGCCAGTTCCCGTGCTTGAAGCCGGCCGCCCGCAGCAT
GCCGCGGGGGGCATATCCGAGCGCCTCGTGCATGCGCACGCTCGGGTCGTTGGGCAGCCCGATGACAGCG
ACCACGCTCTTGAAGCCCTGTGCCTCCAGGGACTTCAGCAGGTGGGTGTAGAGCGTGGAGCCCAGTCCCG
TCCGCTGGTGGCGGGGGGAGACGTACACGGTCGACTCGGCCGTCCAGTCGTAGGCGTTGCGTGCCTTCCA
GGGGCCAGCGTAGGCGATGCCGGCGACCTCGCCGTCCACCTCGGCGACGAGCCAGGGATAGCGCTCCCGC
AGACGGACGAGGTCGTCCGTCCACTCCTGCGGTTCCTGCGGCTCGGTACGGAAGTTGACCGTGCTTGTCT
CGATGTAGTGGTTGACGATGGTGCAGACCGCCGGCATGTCCGCCTCGGTGGCACGGCGGATGTCGGCCGG
GCGTCGTTCTGGGCTCATCGATTCGATTTGGTGTATCGAGATTGGTTATGAAATTCAGATGCTAGTGTAA
TGTATTGGTAATTTGGGAAGATATAATAGGAAGCAAGGCTATTTATCCATTTCTGAAAAGGCGAAATGGC
GTCACCGCGAGCGTCACGCGCATTCCGTTCTTGCTGTAAAGCGTTGTTTGGTACACTTTTGACTAGCGAG
GCTTGGCGTGTCAGCGTATCTATTCAAAAGTCGTTAATGGCTGCGGATCAAGAAAAAGTTGGAATAGAAA
CAGAATACCCGCGAAATTCAGGCCCGGTTGCCATGTCCTACACGCCGAAATAAACGACCAAATTAGTAGA
AAAATAAAAACTGACTCGGATACTTACGTCACGTCTTGCGCACTGATTTGAAAAATCTCAGCTCGAGGAC
TAGAGCCAAGCTGATCTCCTTTGCCCCGGAGATCACCATGGACGACTTTCTCTATCTCTACGATCTAGGA
AGAAAGTTCGACGGAGAAGGTGACGATACCATGTTCACCACCGATAATGAGAAGATTAGCCTCTTCAATT
TCAGAAAGAATGCTGACCCACAGATGGTTAGAGAGGCTTACGCGGCAGGTCTCATCAAGACGATCTACCC
GAGTAATAATCTCCAGGAGATCAAATACCTTCCCAAGAAGGTTAAAGATGCAGTCAAAAGATTCAGGACT
AACTGCATCAAGAACACAGAGAAAGATATATTTCTCAAGATCAGAAGTACTATTCCAGTATGGACGATTC
AAGGCTTGCTTCATAAACCAAGGCAAGTAATAGAGATTGGAGTCTCTAAGAAAGTAGTTCCTACTGAATC
AAAGGCCATGGAGTCAAAAATTCAGATCGAGGATCTAACAGAACTCGCCGTGAAGACTGGCGAACAGTTC
ATACAGAGTCTTTTACGACTCAATGACAAGAAGAAAATCTTCGTCAACATGGTGGAGCACGACACTCTCG
TCTACTCCAAGAATATCAAAGATACAGTCTCAGAAGACCAAAGGGCTATTGAGACTTTTCAACAAAGGGT
AATATCGGGAAACCTCCTCGGATTCCATTGCCCAGCTATCTGTCACTTCATCAAAAGGACAGTAGAAAAG
GAAGGTGGCACCTACAAATGCCATCATTGCGATAAAGGAAAGGCTATCGTTCAAGATGCCTCTGCCGACA
GTGGTCCCAAAGATGGACCCCCACCCACGAGGAGCATCGTGGAAAAAGAAGACGTTCCAACCACGTCTTC
AAAGCAAGTGGATTGATGTGATATCTCCACTGACGTAAGGGATGACGCACAATCCCACTATCCTTCGCAA
TGAGACTTTTCAACAAAGGGTAATATCGGGAAACCTCCTCGGATTCCATTGCCCAGCTATCTGTCACTTC
ATCAAAAGGACAGTAGAAAAGGAAGGTGGCACCTACAAATGCCATCATTGCGATAAAGGAAAGGCTATCG
TTCAAGATGCCTCTGCCGACAGTGGTCCCAAAGATGGACCCCCACCCACGAGGAGCATCGTGGAAAAAGA
AGACGTTCCAACCACGTCTTCAAAGCAAGTGGATTGATGTGATATCTCCACTGACGTAAGGGATGACGCA
CAATCCCACTATCCTTCGCAAGACCCTTCCTCTATATAAGGAAGTTCATTTCATTTGGAGAGAGGCCTAT
TTTTACAACAATTACCAACAACAACAAACAACAAACAACATTACAATTACTATTTACAATTACAGGCCTC
CCGGGTCAGGAAGCGAAACACCAGGAACATCAGAAAGTGCAACACCAGAATCTGGATCCGGCTCTGAAAC
TCCTGGTACTAGTGAATCGGCTACCCCTGAATCAGGGTCCTCTTACCCATACGATGTCCCAGATTATGCC
GCCGGAGCCTATCCTTATGATGTTCCTGATTACGCTGCTGGTGCTTACCCTTACGATGTGCCTGACTACG
CCGGTGGTGGTAGTGGTGGTGGAAGTGGAGGATCTGCTTGGAGCCATCCTCAGTTCGAGAAAGGAGGAGG
ATCTGGAGGAGGTTCTGGTGGTTCTGCTTGGTCTCATCCACAGTTTGAGAAGTGAGGGTCCTCTGTCCTG
ATCACGGCCATGCTAGAGTCCGCAAAAATCACCAGTCTCTCTCTACAAATCTATCTCTCTCTATTTTTCT
CCAGAATAATGTGTGAGTAGTTCCCAGATAAGGGAATTAGGGTTCTTATAGGGTTTCGCTCATGTGTTGA
GCATATAAGAAACCCTTAGTATGTATTTGTATTTGTAAAATACTTCTATCAATAAAATTTCTAATTCCTA
AAACCAAAATCCAGTGACCTGGTAACCTGGCAGGATATATGCGGTTGTAATTTTGGCAGGATATATGCGG
TTGTAATTCATTTTTATTGTCTAAATTTCTGTATTTGTTTGTTTGCAATTAGATCCACGTTGTGTCTCAA
AATCTCTGATGTTACATTGCACAAGATAAAAATATATCATCATGAACAATAAAACTGTCTGCTTACATAA
ACAGTAATACAAGGGGTGTTATGAGCCATATTCAACGGGAAACGTCGAGGCCGCGATTAAATTCCAACAT
GGATGCTGATTTATATGGGTATAAATGGGCTCGCGATAATGTCGGGCAATCAGGTGCGACAATCTATCGC
TTGTATGGGAAGCCCGATGCGCCAGAGTTGTTTCTGAAACATGGCAAAGGTAGCGTTGCCAATGATGTTA
CAGATGAGATGGTCAGACTAAACTGGCTGACGGAATTTATGCCTCTTCCGACCATCAAGCATTTTATCCG
TACTCCTGATGATGCATGGTTACTCACCACTGCGATCCCCGGAAAAACAGCATTCCAGGTATTAGAAGAA
TATCCTGATTCAGGTGAAAATATTGTTGATGCGCTGGCAGTGTTCCTGCGCCGGTTGCATTCGATTCCTG
TTTGTAATTGTCCTTTTAACAGCGATCGCGTATTTCGTCTCGCTCAGGCGCAATCACGAATGAATAACGG
TTTGGTTGATGCGAGTGATTTTGATGACGAGCGTAATGGCTGGCCTGTTGAACAAGTCTGGAAAGAAATG
CATAAACTTTTGCCATTCTCACCGGATTCAGTCGTCACTCATGGTGATTTCTCACTTGATAACCTTATTT
TTGACGAGGGGAAATTAATAGGTTGTATTGATGTTGGACGAGTCGGAATCGCAGACCGATACCAGGATCT
TGCCATCCTATGGAACTGCCTCGGTGAGTTTTCTCCTTCATTACAGAAACGGCTTTTTCAAAAATATGGT
ATTGATAATCCTGATATGAATAAATTGCAGTTTCATTTGATGCTCGATGAGTTTTTCTAATCAGAATTGG
TTAATTGGTTGTAACACTGGCAGAGCATTACGCTGACTTGACGGGACGGCGCAAGCTCATGACCAAAATC
CCTTAACGTGAGTTACGCGTCGTTCCACTGAGCGTCAGACCCCGTAGAAAAGATCAAAGGATCTTC
Features (pLannotate 1.2.2; 15 found; start..end, strand, type, name):
      1..589     +  rep_origin     ori: high-copy-number ColE1/pMB1/pBR322/pUC origin of replication
    827..1456    +  CDS            pVS1 StaA: stability protein from the Pseudomonas plasmid pVS1 (Heeb et al., 2000)
   1885..2958    +  CDS            pVS1 RepA: replication protein from the Pseudomonas plasmid pVS1 (Heeb et al., 2000)
   3024..3218    +  rep_origin     pVS1 oriV: origin of replication for the Pseudomonas plasmid pVS1 (Heeb et al., 2000)
   3385..3408    +  misc_feature   LB T-DNA repeat: left border repeat from octopine Ach5 T-DNA
   3430..3453    +  misc_feature   LB T-DNA repeat: left border repeat from octopine Ach5 T-DNA
   3545..3797    -  terminator     MAS terminator: mannopine synthase terminator
   3810..4358    -  CDS            bar: PAT_STRHY - Experimental evidence at protein level: Swiss-Prot protein existence level 1. Inactivates phosphinothricin (PPT) by transfer of an acetyl group from acetyl CoA. Can also acetylate demethylphosphinothricin but not PTT or glutamate. This enzyme is an effector of phosphinothricin tripeptide (PTT or bialaphos) resistance. From Streptomyces hygroscopicus. Introduced by genetic manipulation and expressed in glufosinate-tolerant maize by Dekalb Genetics.
   4364..4744    -  promoter       MAS promoter: mannopine synthase promoter (Velten et al., 1984)
   5370..5670    +  promoter       CaMV 35S promoter (fragment): strong constitutive promoter from cauliflower mosaic virus
   5671..6012    +  promoter       CaMV 35S promoter: strong constitutive promoter from cauliflower mosaic virus
   6028..6083    +  misc_feature   TMV Ω: translational enhancer from the tobacco mosaic virus 5'-leader sequence (Gallie et al., 1988)
   6204..6226    +  CDS            3xHA (fragment): three tandem HA epitope tags
   6506..6665    +  polyA_signal   CaMV poly(A) signal (fragment): cauliflower mosaic virus polyadenylation signal
   6881..7690    +  CDS            KanR: aminoglycoside phosphotransferase; aph(3')-Ia; confers resistance to kanamycin in bacteria or G418 (Geneticin®) in eukaryotes
