[The description below was written by a language model from this plasmid's Addgene catalogue record and pLannotate feature annotations shown in this document.]
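Description:
pAVEC1_C-StrepIII is an empty binary vector for Agrobacterium-mediated plant transformation, designed to stably express a protein of interest fused to a C-terminal StrepIII affinity tag. According to the record, the backbone was assembled from fragments of pENTR, pEG103 and an NPTII-derived segment. The 7.8 kb plasmid carries a high-copy ColE1/pUC-type origin for propagation in E. coli. It also carries the pVS1 replicon (RepA replication protein, StaA stability protein and oriV), which maintains the plasmid in Agrobacterium. Bacterial selection is by kanamycin through an aph(3')-Ia KanR gene located outside the annotated expression cassettes.

The annotated T-DNA region begins with two left border repeats. Next comes a reverse-oriented plant selection cassette in which the mannopine synthase promoter and terminator drive bar, the phosphinothricin acetyltransferase that confers glufosinate (Basta/bialaphos) resistance on transformed plants. The depositor describes this cassette as occupying a secondary locus. The primary locus is empty and consists of a duplicated-enhancer style CaMV 35S promoter (a fragment followed by the full promoter), the TMV Ω translational enhancer and a CaMV polyadenylation signal. A coding sequence cloned between the leader and the terminator would be strongly and constitutively expressed in frame with the tag.

The automated annotation does not label the StrepIII tag. It calls only a short fragment resembling 3xHA in that interval, which may be a partial match rather than a functional epitope. No right border repeat was annotated either, though one would be expected in a functional binary vector. The vector belongs to a modular series of seamless plant binary vectors, and tagged fusions made with it would suit uses such as Strep-based affinity purification from transgenic plants.
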