Addgene plasmid #231284: pAVEC1_C-StrepIII
Purpose: (Empty Backbone) For stably expressing fusion proteins with C terminal StrepIII tags in plants
Depositing lab: Jacob Brunkard. Depositing organization: University of Wisconsin, Madison. Publication: Seamless, modular binary vectors for plant cell and molecular biology. Greenhalgh R, Horner W, Klimpel KA, Chatterjee S, Scarpin MR, Brunkard JO. Plant Biotechnol J. 2025 Jun 26. doi: 10.1111/pbi.70233. PubMed 40574375.
Backbone
  Vector backbone: Backbone assembled from fragments of pENTR, pEG103, and NPTII
  Vector type: Plant Expression
  Selectable markers: Basta
  Tag / fusion protein: StrepIII (C terminal on insert)
Growth in bacteria
  Bacterial resistance: Kanamycin, 50 μg/mL
  Growth temperature: 37°C
  Growth strain: DH5alpha
  Copy number: Unknown
Gene/Insert
  Gene/Insert name: None
  Mutation: N/A
  Tag / fusion protein: StrepIII (C terminal on insert)
Terms and licenses: Academic/Nonprofit Terms; Industry Terms: Not Available to Industry
Depositor comments: No gene inserted in primary locus, this is a vector backbone. pAVEC1 has a bialaphos resistance (BAR) cassette inserted in a secondary locus for glufosinate selection during plant transformation.
How to cite: pAVEC1_C-StrepIII was a gift from Jacob Brunkard (Addgene plasmid # 231284 ; http://n2t.net/addgene:231284 ; RRID:Addgene_231284)
